>Addgene plasmid #233936 | pHRSV_CHARMS-17xTA-3xAla | addgene full sequence | sequence record 469211 | Addgene NGS Result
GCAGGCAGAAGTATGCAAAGCATGCATCTCAATTAGTCAGCAACCATAGTCCCGCCCCTAACTCCGCCCA
TCCCGCCCCTAACTCCGCCCAGTTCCGCCCATTCTCCGCCCCATGGCTGACTAATTTTTTTTATTTATGC
AGAGGCCGAGGCCGCCTCTGCCTCTGAGCTATTCCAGAAGTAGTGAGGAGGCTTTTTTGGAGGCCTAGGC
TACGCGTGCCACCATGACAGCCACTGCAACCGCAACAGCTACAGCTACCGCCACAGCAACCGCAACAGCA
ACCGCAACTGCTACTGCAACAGCAACAGCAACCGCCACAGCAACAGCCGGAGGATCAGGCGGATCATCCG
AAAAGCCTTTACAGGTGGCCAGAGTGGAAAGCAGTGTCCCACAAACAAAGGAACTGGGAGGCATCACCAC
CCTTGATGACCCCCTAGGACAAACGCCGGAACTTTTCGATGCCTTTATCTGCTACTGCCCCAACGATATC
GAGTTTGTGCAGGAGATGATCCGGCAACTAGAACAGACAGACTATCGGCTTAAGTTGTGTGTGTCCGACC
GTGACGTCCTGCCGGGCACCTGTGTCTGGTCCATTGCCAGCGAGCTAATTGAGAAAAGGTGTCGCCGCAT
GGTGGTGGTTGTTTCTGACGATTATCTACAGAGCAAGGAATGTGACTTCCAGACCAAGTTTGCACTCAGC
CTGTCTCCAGGTGTCCAACAGAAGCGACTGATTCCTATTAAATACAAGGCGATGAAGAAGGACTTTCCCA
GTATCCTGCGGTTCATCACTATATGCGACTATACCAACCCTTGCACCAAGTCCTGGTTCTGGACCCGCCT
TGCCAAGGCTTTGTCCCTGCCCGGAGGTAGTGGCGGGTCCCCTCCTTCTCCCCAAGCCAACTCCTATGTC
AGCTCCACTGGTAGGGCTCACTCCGGAGCCGCACCATGGCAGCCACTCGCTGCACCATCAGGTGCTTCAG
CCCAGGCCGCAGAGCAACTGCAACGGGGACCCAACCAGCCAGTCGCGTCCGACGAAAGTCTTGGAGGGCT
GAGCGCTGCTCTGCGGTCCTGGCACCTTACACCAAGTTGTCCCCTTGATCCTGCTCCTCTGCGGGAGGCT
GGGTGCCCCCAAGGTGACACAGCAGGGGAATCCTCATGGGGTTCAGGACCTGGGAGCCGGCCAACCGCTG
TTGAAGGCCTGGCTTTGGGCTCCTCTGCATCATCATCATCAGAACCTCCCCAGATTATCATCAATCCAGC
TCGCCAGAAAATGGTTCAGAAATTGGCTTTGTATGAGGATGGTGCCCTGGATTCCTTGCAATTGCTGTCA
TCTTCTTCTCTTCCCGGACTTGGACTTGAACAAGACAGACAAGGTCCAGAGGCGTCCGACGAGTTCCAGA
GCGGAGGTTCCGGGGGTACTGGGGGTAGTGGAGGAAGTGTGAGCAAGGGCGAGGAGCTGTTCACCGGGGT
GGTGCCCATCCTGGTCGAGCTGGACGGCGACGTAAACGGCCACAAGTTCAGCGTGTCCGGCGAGGGCGAG
GGCGATGCCACCTACGGCAAGCTGACCCTGAAGTTCATCTGCACCACCGGCAAGCTGCCCGTGCCCTGGC
CCACCCTCGTGACCACCCTGACCTACGGCGTGCAGTGCTTCAGCCGCTACCCCGACCACATGAAGCAGCA
CGACTTCTTCAAGTCCGCCATGCCCGAAGGCTACGTCCAGGAGCGCACCATCTTCTTCAAGGACGACGGC
AACTACAAGACCCGCGCCGAGGTGAAGTTCGAGGGCGACACCCTGGTGAACCGCATCGAGCTGAAGGGCA
TCGACTTCAAGGAGGACGGCAACATCCTGGGGCACAAGCTGGAGTACAACTACAACAGCCACAACGTCTA
TATCATGGCCGACAAGCAGAAGAACGGCATCAAGGTGAACTTCAAGATCCGCCACAACATCGAGGACGGC
AGCGTGCAGCTCGCCGACCACTACCAGCAGAACACCCCCATCGGCGACGGCCCCGTGCTGCTGCCCGACA
ACCACTACCTGAGCACCCAGTCCAAGCTGAGCAAAGACCCCAACGAGAAGCGCGATCACATGGTCCTGCT
GGAGTTCGTGACCGCCGCCGGGATCACTCTCGGCATGGACGAGCTGTACAAGTAAAGCGGCCGCGACTCT
AGAGTCGACCTGCAGGCATGCAAGCTTGATATCAAGCTTATCGATAATCAACCTCTGGATTACAAAATTT
GTGAAAGATTGACTGGTATTCTTAACTATGTTGCTCCTTTTACGCTATGTGGATACGCTGCTTTAATGCC
TTTGTATCATGCTATTGCTTCCCGTATGGCTTTCATTTTCTCCTCCTTGTATAAATCCTGGTTGCTGTCT
CTTTATGAGGAGTTGTGGCCCGTTGTCAGGCAACGTGGCGTGGTGTGCACTGTGTTTGCTGACGCAACCC
CCACTGGTTGGGGCATTGCCACCACCTGTCAGCTCCTTTCCGGGACTTTCGCTTTCCCCCTCCCTATTGC
CACGGCGGAACTCATCGCCGCCTGCCTTGCCCGCTGCTGGACAGGGGCTCGGCTGTTGGGCACTGACAAT
TCCGTGGTGTTGTCGGGGAAATCATCGTCCTTTCCTTGGCTGCTCGCCTGTGTTGCCACCTGGATTCTGC
GCGGGACGTCCTTCTGCTACGTCCCTTCGGCCCTCAATCCAGCGGACCTTCCTTCCCGCGGCCTGCTGCC
GGCTCTGCGGCCTCTTCCGCGTCTTCGCCTTCGCCCTCAGACGAGTCGGATCTCCCTTTGGGCCGCCTCC
CCGCATCGATACCGTCGACCTCGAGGGAATTAATTCGAGCTCGGTACCTTTAAGACCAATGACTTACAAG
GCAGCTGTAGATCTTAGCCACTTTTTAAAAGAAAAGGGGGGACTGGAAGGGCTAATTCACTCCCAACGAA
GACAAGATCTGCTTTTTGCTTGTACTGGGTCTCTCTGGTTAGACCAGATCTGAGCCTGGGAGCTCTCTGG
CTAACTAGGGAACCCACTGCTTAAGCCTCAATAAAGCTTGCCTTGAGTGCTTCAAGTAGTGTGTGCCCGT
CTGTTGTGTGACTCTGGTAACTAGAGATCCCTCAGACCCTTTTAGTCAGTGTGGAAAATCTCTAGCAGCA
TCTAGAATTAATTCCGTGTATTCTATAGTGTCACCTAAATCGTATGTGTATGATACATAAGGTTATGTAT
TAATTGTAGCCGCGTTCTAACGACAATATGTACAAGCCTAATTGTGTAGCATCTGGCTTACTGAAGCAGA
CCCTATCATCTCTCTCGTAAACTGCCGTCAGAGTCGGTTTGGTTGGACGAACCTTCTGAGTTTCTGGTAA
CGCCGTCCCGCACCCGGAAATGGTCAGCGAACCAATCAGCAGGGTCATCGCTAGCCAGATCCTCTACGCC
GGACGCATCGTGGCCGGCATCACCGGCGCCACAGGTGCGGTTGCTGGCGCCTATATCGCCGACATCACCG
ATGGGGAAGATCGGGCTCGCCACTTCGGGCTCATGAGCGCTTGTTTCGGCGTGGGTATGGTGGCAGGCCC
CGTGGCCGGGGGACTGTTGGGCGCCATCTCCTTGCATGCACCATTCCTTGCGGCGGCGGTGCTCAACGGC
CTCAACCTACTACTGGGCTGCTTCCTAATGCAGGAGTCGCATAAGGGAGAGCGTCGAATGGTGCACTCTC
AGTACAATCTGCTCTGATGCCGCATAGTTAAGCCAGCCCCGACACCCGCCAACACCCGCTGACGCGCCCT
GACGGGCTTGTCTGCTCCCGGCATCCGCTTACAGACAAGCTGTGACCGTCTCCGGGAGCTGCATGTGTCA
GAGGTTTTCACCGTCATCACCGAAACGCGCGAGACGAAAGGGCCTCGTGATACGCCTATTTTTATAGGTT
AATGTCATGATAATAATGGTTTCTTAGACGTCAGGTGGCACTTTTCGGGGAAATGTGCGCGGAACCCCTA
TTTGTTTATTTTTCTAAATACATTCAAATATGTATCCGCTCATGAGACAATAACCCTGATAAATGCTTCA
ATAATATTGAAAAAGGAAGAGTATGAGTATTCAACATTTCCGTGTCGCCCTTATTCCCTTTTTTGCGGCA
TTTTGCCTTCCTGTTTTTGCTCACCCAGAAACGCTGGTGAAAGTAAAAGATGCTGAAGATCAGTTGGGTG
CACGAGTGGGTTACATCGAACTGGATCTCAACAGCGGTAAGATCCTTGAGAGTTTTCGCCCCGAAGAACG
TTTTCCAATGATGAGCACTTTTAAAGTTCTGCTATGTGGCGCGGTATTATCCCGTATTGACGCCGGGCAA
GAGCAACTCGGTCGCCGCATACACTATTCTCAGAATGACTTGGTTGAGTACTCACCAGTCACAGAAAAGC
ATCTTACGGATGGCATGACAGTAAGAGAATTATGCAGTGCTGCCATAACCATGAGTGATAACACTGCGGC
CAACTTACTTCTGACAACGATCGGAGGACCGAAGGAGCTAACCGCTTTTTTGCACAACATGGGGGATCAT
GTAACTCGCCTTGATCGTTGGGAACCGGAGCTGAATGAAGCCATACCAAACGACGAGCGTGACACCACGA
TGCCTGTAGCAATGGCAACAACGTTGCGCAAACTATTAACTGGCGAACTACTTACTCTAGCTTCCCGGCA
ACAATTAATAGACTGGATGGAGGCGGATAAAGTTGCAGGACCACTTCTGCGCTCGGCCCTTCCGGCTGGC
TGGTTTATTGCTGATAAATCTGGAGCCGGTGAGCGTGGGTCTCGCGGTATCATTGCAGCACTGGGGCCAG
ATGGTAAGCCCTCCCGTATCGTAGTTATCTACACGACGGGGAGTCAGGCAACTATGGATGAACGAAATAG
ACAGATCGCTGAGATAGGTGCCTCACTGATTAAGCATTGGTAACTGTCAGACCAAGTTTACTCATATATA
CTTTAGATTGATTTAAAACTTCATTTTTAATTTAAAAGGATCTAGGTGAAGATCCTTTTTGATAATCTCA
TGACCAAAATCCCTTAACGTGAGTTTTCGTTCCACTGAGCGTCAGACCCCGTAGAAAAGATCAAAGGATC
TTCTTGAGATCCTTTTTTTCTGCGCGTAATCTGCTGCTTGCAAACAAAAAAACCACCGCTACCAGCGGTG
GTTTGTTTGCCGGATCAAGAGCTACCAACTCTTTTTCCGAAGGTAACTGGCTTCAGCAGAGCGCAGATAC
CAAATACTGTTCTTCTAGTGTAGCCGTAGTTAGGCCACCACTTCAAGAACTCTGTAGCACCGCCTACATA
CCTCGCTCTGCTAATCCTGTTACCAGTGGCTGCTGCCAGTGGCGATAAGTCGTGTCTTACCGGGTTGGAC
TCAAGACGATAGTTACCGGATAAGGCGCAGCGGTCGGGCTGAACGGGGGGTTCGTGCACACAGCCCAGCT
TGGAGCGAACGACCTACACCGAACTGAGATACCTACAGCGTGAGCTATGAGAAAGCGCCACGCTTCCCGA
AGGGAGAAAGGCGGACAGGTATCCGGTAAGCGGCAGGGTCGGAACAGGAGAGCGCACGAGGGAGCTTCCA
GGGGGAAACGCCTGGTATCTTTATAGTCCTGTCGGGTTTCGCCACCTCTGACTTGAGCGTCGATTTTTGT
GATGCTCGTCAGGGGGGCGGAGCCTATGGAAAAACGCCAGCAACGCGGCCTTTTTACGGTTCCTGGCCTT
TTGCTGGCCTTTTGCTCACATGTTCTTTCCTGCGTTATCCCCTGATTCTGTGGATAACCGTATTACCGCC
TTTGAGTGAGCTGATACCGCTCGCCGCAGCCGAACGACCGAGCGCAGCGAGTCAGTGAGCGAGGAAGCGG
AAGAGCGCCCAATACGCAAACCGCCTCTCCCCGCGCGTTGGCCGATTCATTAATGCAGCTGTGGAATGTG
TGTCAGTTAGGGTGTGGAAAGTCCCCAGGCTCCCCAGCAGGCAGAAGTATGCAAAGCATGCATCTCAATT
AGTCAGCAACCAGGTGTGGAAAGTCCCCAGGCTCCCCAGCAGGCAGAAGTATGCAAAGCATGCATCTCAA
TTAGTCAGCAACCATAGTCCCGCCCCTAACTCCGCCCATCCCGCCCCTAACTCCGCCCAGTTCCGCCCAT
TCTCCGCCCCATGGCTGACTAATTTTTTTTATTTATGCAGAGGCCGAGGCCGCCTCGGCCTCTGAGCTAT
TCCAGAAGTAGTGAGGAGGCTTTTTTGGAGGCCTAGGCTTTTGCAAAAAGCTTGGACACAAGACAGGCTT
GCGAGATATGTTTGAGAATACCACTTTATCCCGCGTCAGGGAGAGGCAGTGCGTAAAAAGACGCGGACTC
ATGTGAAATACTGGTTTTTAGTGCGCCAGATCTCTATAATCTCGCGCAACCTATTTTCCCCTCGAACACT
TTTTAAGCCGTAGATAAACAGGCTGGGACACTTCACATGAGCGAAAAATACATCGTCACCTGGGACATGT
TGCAGATCCATGCACGTAAACTCGCAAGCCGACTGATGCCTTCTGAACAATGGAAAGGCATTATTGCCGT
AAGCCGTGGCGGTCTGTACCGGGTGCGTTACTGGCGCGTGAACTGGGTATTCGTCATGTCGATACCGTTT
GTATTTCCAGCTACGATCACGACAACCAGCGCGAGCTTAAAGTGCTGAAACGCGCAGAAGGCGATGGCGA
AGGCTTCATCGTTATTGATGACCTGGTGGATACCGGTGGTACTGCGGTTGCGATTCGTGAAATGTATCCA
AAAGCGCACTTTGTCACCATCTTCGCAAAACCGGCTGGTCGTCCGCTGGTTGATGACTATGTTGTTGATA
TCCCGCAAGATACCTGGATTGAACAGCCGTGGGATATGGGCGTCGTATTCGTCCCGCCAATCTCCGGTCG
CTAATCTTTTCAACGCCTGGCACTGCCGGGCGTTGTTCTTTTTAACTTCAGGCGGGTTACAATAGTTTCC
AGTAAGTATTCTGGAGGCTGCATCCATGACACAGGCAAACCTGAGCGAAACCCTGTTCAAACCCCGCTTT
AAACATCCTGAAACCTCGACGCTAGTCCGCCGCTTTAATCACGGCGCACAACCGCCTGTGCAGTCGGCCC
TTGATGGTAAAACCATCCCTCACTGGTATCGCATGATTAACCGTCTGATGTGGATCTGGCGCGGCATTGA
CCCACGCGAAATCCTCGACGTCCAGGCACGTATTGTGATGAGCGATGCCGAACGTACCGACGATGATTTA
TACGATACGGTGATTGGCTACCGTGGCGGCAACTGGATTTATGAGTGGGCCCCGGATCTTTGTGAAGGAA
CCTTACTTCTGTGGTGTGACATAATTGGACAAACTACCTACAGAGATTTAAAGCTCTAAGGTAAATATAA
AATTTTTAAGTGTATAATGTGTTAAACTACTGATTCTAATTGTTTGTGTATTTTAGATTCCAACCTATGG
AACTGATGAATGGGAGCAGTGGTGGAATGCCTTTAATGAGGAAAACCTGTTTTGCTCAGAAGAAATGCCA
TCTAGTGATGATGAGGCTACTGCTGACTCTCAACATTCTACTCCTCCAAAAAAGAAGAGAAAGGTAGAAG
ACCCCAAGGACTTTCCTTCAGAATTGCTAAGTTTTTTGAGTCATGCTGTGTTTAGTAATAGAACTCTTGC
TTGCTTTGCTATTTACACCACAAAGGAAAAAGCTGCACTGCTATACAAGAAAATTATGGAAAAATATTCT
GTAACCTTTATAAGTAGGCATAACAGTTATAATCATAACATACTGTTTTTTCTTACTCCACACAGGCATA
GAGTGTCTGCTATTAATAACTATGCTCAAAAATTGTGTACCTTTAGCTTTTTAATTTGTAAAGGGGTTAA
TAAGGAATATTTGATGTATAGTGCCTTGACTAGAGATCATAATCAGCCATACCACATTTGTAGAGGTTTT
ACTTGCTTTAAAAAACCTCCCACACCTCCCCCTGAACCTGAAACATAAAATGAATGCAATTGTTGTTGTT
AACTTGTTTATTGCAGCTTATAATGGTTACAAATAAAGCAATAGCATCACAAATTTCACAAATAAAGCAT
TTTTTTCACTGCATTCTAGTTGTGGTTTGTCCAAACTCATCAATGTATCTTATCATGTCTGGATCAACTG
GATAACTCAAGCTAACCAAAATCATCCCAAACTTCCCACCCCATACCCTATTACCACTGCCAATTACCTG
TGGTTTCATTTACTCTAAACCTGTGATTCCTCTGAATTATTTTCATTTTAAAGAAATTGTATTTGTTAAA
TATGTACTACAAACTTAGTAGTTGGAAGGGCTAATTCACTCCCAAAGAAGACAAGATATCCTTGATCTGT
GGATCTACCACACACAAGGCTACTTCCCTGATTAGCAGAACTACACACCAGGGCCAGGGGTCAGATATCC
ACTGACCTTTGGATGGTGCTACAAGCTAGTACCAGTTGAGCCAGATAAGGTAGAAGAGGCCAATAAAGGA
GAGAACACCAGCTTGTTACACCCTGTGAGCCTGCATGGGATGGATGACCCGGAGAGAGAAGTGTTAGAGT
GGAGGTTTGACAGCCGCCTAGCATTTCATCACGTGGCCCGAGAGCTGCATCCGGAGTACTTCAAGAACTG
CTGATATCGAGCTTGCTACAAGGGACTTTCCGCTGGGGACTTTCCAGGGAGGCGTGGCCTGGGCGGGACT
GGGGAGTGGCGAGCCCTCAGATCCTGCATATAAGCAGCTGCTTTTTGCCTGTACTGGGTCTCTCTGGTTA
GACCAGATCTGAGCCTGGGAGCTCTCTGGCTAACTAGGGAACCCACTGCTTAAGCCTCAATAAAGCTTGC
CTTGAGTGCTTCAAGTAGTGTGTGCCCGTCTGTTGTGTGACTCTGGTAACTAGAGATCCCTCAGACCCTT
TTAGTCAGTGTGGAAAATCTCTAGCAGTGGCGCCCGAACAGGGACTTGAAAGCGAAAGGGAAACCAGAGG
AGCTCTCTCGACGCAGGACTCGGCTTGCTGAAGCGCGCACGGCAAGAGGCGAGGGGCGGCGACTGGTGAG
TACGCCAAAAATTTTGACTAGCGGAGGCTAGAAGGAGAGAGATGGGTGCGAGAGCGTCAGTATTAAGCGG
GGGAGAATTAGATCGCGATGGGAAAAAATTCGGTTAAGGCCAGGGGGAAAGAAAAAATATAAATTAAAAC
ATATAGTATGGGCAAGCAGGGAGCTAGAACGATTCGCAGTTAATCCTGGCCTGTTAGAAACATCAGAAGG
CTGTAGACAAATACTGGGACAGCTACAACCATCCCTTCAGACAGGATCAGAAGAACTTAGATCATTATAT
AATACAGTAGCAACCCTCTATTGTGTGCATCAAAGGATAGAGATAAAAGACACCAAGGAAGCTTTAGACA
AGATAGAGGAAGAGCAAAACAAAAGTAAGACCACCGCACAGCAAGCGGCCGGCCGCTGATCTTCAGACCT
GGAGGAGGAGATATGAGGGACAATTGGAGAAGTGAATTATATAAATATAAAGTAGTAAAAATTGAACCAT
TAGGAGTAGCACCCACCAAGGCAAAGAGAAGAGTGGTGCAGAGAGAAAAAAGAGCAGTGGGAATAGGAGC
TTTGTTCCTTGGGTTCTTGGGAGCAGCAGGAAGCACTATGGGCGCAGCGTCAATGACGCTGACGGTACAG
GCCAGACAATTATTGTCTGGTATAGTGCAGCAGCAGAACAATTTGCTGAGGGCTATTGAGGCGCAACAGC
ATCTGTTGCAACTCACAGTCTGGGGCATCAAGCAGCTCCAGGCAAGAATCCTGGCTGTGGAAAGATACCT
AAAGGATCAACAGCTCCTGGGGATTTGGGGTTGCTCTGGAAAACTCATTTGCACCACTGCTGTGCCTTGG
AATGCTAGTTGGAGTAATAAATCTCTGGAACAGATTTGGAATCACACGACCTGGATGGAGTGGGACAGAG
AAATTAACAATTACACAAGCTTAATACACTCCTTAATTGAAGAATCGCAAAACCAGCAAGAAAAGAATGA
ACAAGAATTATTGGAATTAGATAAATGGGCAAGTTTGTGGAATTGGTTTAACATAACAAATTGGCTGTGG
TATATAAAATTATTCATAATGATAGTAGGAGGCTTGGTAGGTTTAAGAATAGTTTTTGCTGTACTTTCTA
TAGTGAATAGAGTTAGGCAGGGATATTCACCATTATCGTTTCAGACCCACCTCCCAACCCCGAGGGGACC
CGACAGGCCCGAAGGAATAGAAGAAGAAGGTGGAGAGAGAGACAGAGACAGATCCATTCGATTAGTGAAC
GGATCTCGACGGTATCGCCAAATGGCAGTATTCATCCACAATTTTAAAAGAAAAGGGGGGATTGGGGGGT
ACAGTGCAGGGGAAAGAATAGTAGACATAATAGCAACAGACATACAAACTAAAGAATTACAAAAACAAAT
TACAAAAATTCAAAATTTTCGGGTTTATTACAGGGACAGCAGAGATCCAGTTTGGATCGATAAGCTTGAT
ATCGAATTCAG
Features (pLannotate 1.2.2; 35 found; start..end, strand, type, name):
      1..211     +  promoter       SV40 promoter: SV40 early promoter
    347..862     +  CDS            Myd88 (fragment): MYD88_MOUSE - Experimental evidence at protein level: Swiss-Prot protein existence level 1. [Isoform 2]: Defective in its ability to induce IRAK phosphorylation and NF-kappa-B activation and can function as a negative regulator of activation by IL-1 or lipopolysaccharide (LPS). From Mus musculus (Mouse).
    860..1402    +  CDS            IRAK1 (fragment): IRAK1_HUMAN - Also known as IRAK. Experimental evidence at protein level: Swiss-Prot protein existence level 1. Serine/threonine-protein kinase that plays a critical role in initiating innate immune response against foreign pathogens. Involved in Toll-like receptor (TLR) and IL-1R signaling pathways. Is rapidly recruited by MYD88 to the receptor-signaling complex upon TLR activation. Association with MYD88 leads to IRAK1 phosphorylation by IRAK4 and subsequent autophosphorylation and kinase activation. Phosphorylates E3 ubiquitin ligases Pellino proteins (PELI1, PELI2 and PELI3) to promote pel
   1439..2155    +  CDS            mEGFP: enhanced GFP with monomerizing A206K mutation (Zacharias et al., 2002) mammalian codon-optimized
   2167..2197    +  misc_feature   MCS (fragment): pUC18/19 multiple cloning site
   2198..2216    +  misc_feature   MCS (fragment): pBluescript multiple cloning site
   2216..2804    +  misc_feature   WPRE: woodchuck hepatitis virus posttranscriptional regulatory element
   2805..2827    +  misc_feature   MCS (fragment): pBluescript multiple cloning site
   2844..2912    +  CDS            nef (fragment): NEF_HV1Z2 - Experimental evidence at protein level: Swiss-Prot protein existence level 1. Extracellular Nef protein targets CD4(+) T-lymphocytes for apoptosis by interacting with CXCR4 surface receptors. From Human immunodeficiency virus type 1 group M subtype D (isolate Z2/CDC-Z34) (HIV-1).
   2914..3147    +  LTR            3' LTR (ΔU3): self-inactivating 3' long terminal repeat (LTR) from HIV-1
   3172..3190    -  promoter       SP6 promoter: promoter for bacteriophage SP6 RNA polymerase
   3418..3697    +  CDS            TcR (fragment): tetracycline efflux protein; tet; confers resistance to tetracycline
   3698..3746    -  misc_feature   bom (fragment): basis of mobility region from pBR322
   3848..3883    -  CDS            rop (fragment): Rop protein, which maintains plasmids at low copy number; rop
   3978..4082    +  promoter       AmpR promoter: bla
   4083..4943    +  CDS            AmpR: β-lactamase; bla; confers resistance to ampicillin, carbenicillin, and related antibiotics
   5114..5702    +  rep_origin     ori: high-copy-number ColE1/pMB1/pBR322/pUC origin of replication
   5885..5941    +  CDS            lacI (fragment): lac repressor; lacI; The lac repressor binds to the lac operator to inhibit transcription in E. coli. This inhibition can be relieved by adding lactose or isopropyl-β-D-thiogalactopyranoside (IPTG).
   5948..6277    +  promoter       SV40 promoter: SV40 enhancer and early promoter
   6477..6596    +  CDS            gpt (fragment): XGPT_ECOLI - Also known as gpp, gxu. Experimental evidence at protein level: Swiss-Prot protein existence level 1. Purine salvage pathway enzyme that catalyzes the transfer of the ribosyl-5-phosphate group from 5-phospho-alpha-D-ribose 1- diphosphate (PRPP) to the N9 position of the 6-oxopurines guanine and xanthine to form the corresponding ribonucleotides GMP (guanosine 5'- monophosphate) and XMP (xanthosine 5'-monophosphate), with the release of PPi. To a lesser extent, also acts on hypoxanthine (PubMed:9100006, PubMed:3886014). Does not ribophosphorylate adenine (PubMed:3886014). From Esch
   6596..6931    +  CDS            gpt (fragment): XGPT_ECOLI - Also known as gpp, gxu. Experimental evidence at protein level: Swiss-Prot protein existence level 1. Purine salvage pathway enzyme that catalyzes the transfer of the ribosyl-5-phosphate group from 5-phospho-alpha-D-ribose 1- diphosphate (PRPP) to the N9 position of the 6-oxopurines guanine and xanthine to form the corresponding ribonucleotides GMP (guanosine 5'- monophosphate) and XMP (xanthosine 5'-monophosphate), with the release of PPi. To a lesser extent, also acts on hypoxanthine (PubMed:9100006, PubMed:3886014). Does not ribophosphorylate adenine (PubMed:3886014). From Esch
   7026..7331    +  CDS            frsA (fragment): FRSA_ECOLI - Also known as yafA. Experimental evidence at protein level: Swiss-Prot protein existence level 1. Catalyzes the hydrolysis of esters (PubMed:15808744). Displays esterase activity toward pNP-butyrate (PubMed:15808744). May stimulate mixed-acid fermentation by acting as a fermentation/respiration switch that down-regulates respiration and up- regulates fermentation rates (PubMed:15169777). From Escherichia coli (strain K12).
   7335..7409    +  CDS            small t antigen (fragment): SV40 (simian virus 40) small t antigen
   7411..7476    +  intron         small t intron: SV40 (simian virus 40) small t antigen intron
   7606..7626    +  CDS            SV40 NLS: nuclear localization signal of SV40 (simian virus 40) large T antigen
   7945..8028    +  CDS            large T antigen (fragment): large T antigen from SV40 (simian virus 40)
   8051..8185    +  polyA_signal   SV40 poly(A) signal: SV40 polyadenylation signal
   8352..8681    +  CDS            nef (fragment): NEF_HV1BR - Experimental evidence at protein level: Swiss-Prot protein existence level 1. Extracellular Nef protein targets CD4(+) T-lymphocytes for apoptosis by interacting with CXCR4 surface receptors (PubMed:14990729). From Human immunodeficiency virus type 1 group M subtype B (isolate BRU/LAI) (HIV-1).
   8729..8986    +  LTR            5' LTR (truncated): truncated 5' long terminal repeat (LTR) from HIV-1
   9033..9158    +  misc_feature   HIV-1 Ψ: packaging signal of human immunodeficiency virus type 1
   9142..9480    +  CDS            HIV-1 gag (fragment): gag protein from human immunodeficiency virus 1; gag
   9655..9888    +  misc_feature   RRE: The Rev response element (RRE) of HIV-1 allows for Rev-dependent mRNA export from the nucleus to the cytoplasm.
  10265..10365   +  CDS            Rev (fragment): human immunodeficiency virus 1 (HIV-1) Rev protein; rev; enhances nuclear export of unspliced and incompletely spliced viral mRNAs
  10402..10519   +  misc_feature   cPPT/CTS: central polypurine tract and central termination sequence of HIV-1
  10556..10579   -  misc_feature   MCS (fragment): pBluescript multiple cloning site
