[The description below was written by a language model from this plasmid's Addgene catalogue record and pLannotate feature annotations shown in this document.]
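Description:
pHRSV_CHARMS-17xTA-3xAla is a lentiviral transfer plasmid for mammalian expression, built on the pHR-dSV40 backbone. In bacteria it is maintained through a high-copy ColE1/pUC-type origin and selected with ampicillin via the bla (AmpR) gene. The annotated HIV-1 elements are those expected of a self-inactivating transfer vector: a truncated 5' LTR, the Ψ packaging signal with an adjoining gag fragment, the Rev response element for Rev-dependent nuclear export of the genomic RNA, the cPPT/CTS, and a ΔU3 3' LTR that disables LTR promoter activity after integration. Outside the proviral region, the backbone carries legacy sequence, including a second SV40 enhancer/early promoter followed by gpt fragments, SV40 small t intron and poly(A) sequences, and remnants of pBR322 (TcR, bom, rop); the record assigns these no role.

The payload sits between the cPPT and the 3' LTR. An SV40 early promoter drives a synthetic open reading frame, CHARMS-17xTA-3xA, fused at its C terminus to monomeric EGFP (A206K), and a WPRE downstream enhances transcript stability and expression. Automated annotation detects a mouse MyD88 fragment followed directly by a human IRAK1 fragment within the insert. This suggests a chimera joining a MyD88-derived portion to IRAK1-derived sequence, although the record does not define the domain boundaries or what "17xTA" denotes. CHARMS stands for Chimeric Higher-Order Assemblies for Receptor Mediated Signaling. This variant carries alanine substitutions in the TRAF6 binding motif, so it plausibly serves as a binding-deficient comparison for the parental CHARMS-17xTA construct. The insert was produced by gene synthesis and introduced by Gibson assembly at MluI and NotI sites. The mEGFP tag allows the protein and its assemblies to be visualised in transfected or transduced cells.
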