Addgene plasmid #233936: pHRSV_CHARMS-17xTA-3xAla
Purpose: Mammalian expression of Chimeric Higher-Order Assemblies for Receptor Mediated Signaling (CHARMS) variant: CHARMS-17xTA with alanine mutation in the TRAF6 binding motif
Depositing lab: Marcus Taylor. Depositing organization: Max Planck Institute for Infection Biology. Publication: Bottom-up reconstruction of functional death fold signalosomes reveals a requirement for polymer stability and avidity. Lichtenstein MA, Cao F, Lobnow F, Dirvanskyte P, Weyhenmeyer D, Kulesza A, Ziska E, Halfmann R, Taylor MJ. Science. 2025 Apr 25;388(6745):415-422. doi: 10.1126/science.adq3234. Epub 2025 Apr 24. PubMed 40273247.
Backbone
  Vector backbone: pHR-dSV40
  Vector type: Mammalian Expression, Lentiviral
Growth in bacteria
  Bacterial resistance: Ampicillin, 100 μg/mL
  Growth temperature: 37°C
  Growth strain: NEB Stable
  Copy number: High Copy
Gene/Insert
  Gene/Insert name: CHARMS-17xTA-3xA
  Species: Synthetic
  Promoter: SV40
  Tag / fusion protein: mEGFP (C terminal on insert)
  Cloning method: Gene Synthesis
Terms and licenses: Academic/Nonprofit Terms; Industry Terms: Not Available to Industry
Depositor comments: Created by Gibson assembly using MluI (5') and NotI (3') sites. Please visit https://doi.org/10.1101/2024.05.08.593169 for bioRxiv preprint.
How to cite: pHRSV_CHARMS-17xTA-3xAla was a gift from Marcus Taylor (Addgene plasmid # 233936 ; http://n2t.net/addgene:233936 ; RRID:Addgene_233936)
