>Addgene plasmid #233936 | pHRSV_CHARMS-17xTA-3xAla | depositor partial sequence | sequence record 460102 | CHARMS-17xTA-3xAla insert
ATGACAGCCACTGCAACCGCAACAGCTACAGCTACCGCCACAGCAACCGCAACAGCAACCGCAACTGCTA
CTGCAACAGCAACAGCAACCGCCACAGCAACAGCCGGAGGATCAGGCGGATCATCCGAAAAGCCTTTACA
GGTGGCCAGAGTGGAAAGCAGTGTCCCACAAACAAAGGAACTGGGAGGCATCACCACCCTTGATGACCCC
CTAGGACAAACGCCGGAACTTTTCGATGCCTTTATCTGCTACTGCCCCAACGATATCGAGTTTGTGCAGG
AGATGATCCGGCAACTAGAACAGACAGACTATCGGCTTAAGTTGTGTGTGTCCGACCGTGACGTCCTGCC
GGGCACCTGTGTCTGGTCCATTGCCAGCGAGCTAATTGAGAAAAGGTGTCGCCGCATGGTGGTGGTTGTT
TCTGACGATTATCTACAGAGCAAGGAATGTGACTTCCAGACCAAGTTTGCACTCAGCCTGTCTCCAGGTG
TCCAACAGAAGCGACTGATTCCTATTAAATACAAGGCGATGAAGAAGGACTTTCCCAGTATCCTGCGGTT
CATCACTATATGCGACTATACCAACCCTTGCACCAAGTCCTGGTTCTGGACCCGCCTTGCCAAGGCTTTG
TCCCTGCCCGGAGGTAGTGGCGGGTCCCCTCCTTCTCCCCAAGCCAACTCCTATGTCAGCTCCACTGGTA
GGGCTCACTCCGGAGCCGCACCATGGCAGCCACTCGCTGCACCATCAGGTGCTTCAGCCCAGGCCGCAGA
GCAACTGCAACGGGGACCCAACCAGCCAGTCGCGTCCGACGAAAGTCTTGGAGGGCTGAGCGCTGCTCTG
CGGTCCTGGCACCTTACACCAAGTTGTCCCCTTGATCCTGCTCCTCTGCGGGAGGCTGGGTGCCCCCAAG
GTGACACAGCAGGGGAATCCTCATGGGGTTCAGGACCTGGGAGCCGGCCAACCGCTGTTGAAGGCCTGGC
TTTGGGCTCCTCTGCATCATCATCATCAGAACCTCCCCAGATTATCATCAATCCAGCTCGCCAGAAAATG
GTTCAGAAATTGGCTTTGTATGAGGATGGTGCCCTGGATTCCTTGCAATTGCTGTCATCTTCTTCTCTTC
CCGGACTTGGACTTGAACAAGACAGACAAGGTCCAGAGGCGTCCGACGAGTTCCAGAGCGGAGGTTCCGG
GGGTACTGGGGGTAGTGGAGGAAGTGTGAGCAAGGGCGAGGAGCTGTTCACCGGGGTGGTGCCCATCCTG
GTCGAGCTGGACGGCGACGTAAACGGCCACAAGTTCAGCGTGTCCGGCGAGGGCGAGGGCGATGCCACCT
ACGGCAAGCTGACCCTGAAGTTCATCTGCACCACCGGCAAGCTGCCCGTGCCCTGGCCCACCCTCGTGAC
CACCCTGACCTACGGCGTGCAGTGCTTCAGCCGCTACCCCGACCACATGAAGCAGCACGACTTCTTCAAG
TCCGCCATGCCCGAAGGCTACGTCCAGGAGCGCACCATCTTCTTCAAGGACGACGGCAACTACAAGACCC
GCGCCGAGGTGAAGTTCGAGGGCGACACCCTGGTGAACCGCATCGAGCTGAAGGGCATCGACTTCAAGGA
GGACGGCAACATCCTGGGGCACAAGCTGGAGTACAACTACAACAGCCACAACGTCTATATCATGGCCGAC
AAGCAGAAGAACGGCATCAAGGTGAACTTCAAGATCCGCCACAACATCGAGGACGGCAGCGTGCAGCTCG
CCGACCACTACCAGCAGAACACCCCCATCGGCGACGGCCCCGTGCTGCTGCCCGACAACCACTACCTGAG
CACCCAGTCCAAGCTGAGCAAAGACCCCAACGAGAAGCGCGATCACATGGTCCTGCTGGAGTTCGTGACC
GCCGCCGGGATCACTCTCGGCATGGACGAGCTGTACAAGTAA
